>Addgene plasmid #100992 | Rp51a_No_BP-pUC18 | depositor full sequence | sequence record 190206 | Rp51a_No_BP-pUC18 sequence 3045 bps
TCGCGCGTTTCGGTGATGACGGTGAAAACCTCTGACACATGCAGCTCCCGGAGACGGTCACAGCTTGTCT
GTAAGCGGATGCCGGGAGCAGACAAGCCCGTCAGGGCGCGTCAGCGGGTGTTGGCGGGTGTCGGGGCTGG
CTTAACTATGCGGCATCAGAGCAGATTGTACTGAGAGTGCACCATATGCGGTGTGAAATACCGCACAGAT
GCGTAAGGAGAAAATACCGCATCAGGCGCCATTCGCCATTCAGGCTGCGCAACTGTTGGGAAGGGCGATC
GGTGCGGGCCTCTTCGCTATTACGCCAGCTGGCGAAAGGGGGATGTGCTGCAAGGCGATTAAGTTGGGTA
ACGCCAGGGTTTTCCCAGTCACGACGTTGTAAAACGACGGCCAGTGCCAAGCTTGATTACGCCAAGCTCT
AATACGACTCACTATAGGGGAAAGCTAGCTTGGGATCTCGAGACTAGCAATAACAAAATGGTATGTTAAT
ATGGACTAAAGGAGGCTTTTAAGGACACGTAATATTGAGTCGACCGTGTTTTTGATATCAGTAGTTAGTG
AAGTTGAATTGCATTTACAAACTTTTTATTTTGTATTGCTTTTCGTCATTTTAATAGGGTAGAGTTAGAA
CCAAGACCGTCAAGCGTGCTTCTAAGGCTTTGATTGAACGTTACTATCCAAAGTTGACTTTGGATTTCCA
AACCAACAAGAGACTTTGTGATGAAATCGCCACTATCCAATCCAAGAGATTGAGAAACAAGATTGCTGGT
TACACCACCCATTTGATGAAGAGAATCCAAAAGGGTCGGAATTCGTAATCATGGTCATAGCTGTTTCCTG
TGTGAAATTGTTATCCGCTCACAATTCCACACAACATACGAGCCGGAAGCATAAAGTGTAAAGCCTGGGG
TGCCTAATGAGTGAGCTAACTCACATTAATTGCGTTGCGCTCACTGCCCGCTTTCCAGTCGGGAAACCTG
TCGTGCCAGCTGCATTAATGAATCGGCCAACGCGCGGGGAGAGGCGGTTTGCGTATTGGGCGCTCTTCCG
CTTCCTCGCTCACTGACTCGCTGCGCTCGGTCGTTCGGCTGCGGCGAGCGGTATCAGCTCACTCAAAGGC
GGTAATACGGTTATCCACAGAATCAGGGGATAACGCAGGAAAGAACATGTGAGCAAAAGGCCAGCAAAAG
GCCAGGAACCGTAAAAAGGCCGCGTTGCTGGCGTTTTTCCATAGGCTCCGCCCCCCTGACGAGCATCACA
AAAATCGACGCTCAAGTCAGAGGTGGCGAAACCCGACAGGACTATAAAGATACCAGGCGTTTCCCCCTGG
AAGCTCCCTCGTGCGCTCTCCTGTTCCGACCCTGCCGCTTACCGGATACCTGTCCGCCTTTCTCCCTTCG
GGAAGCGTGGCGCTTTCTCAAAGCTCACGCTGTAGGTATCTCAGTTCGGTGTAGGTCGTTCGCTCCAAGC
TGGGCTGTGTGCACGAACCCCCCGTTCAGCCCGACCGCTGCGCCTTATCCGGTAACTATCGTCTTGAGTC
CAACCCGGTAAGACACGACTTATCGCCACTGGCAGCAGCCACTGGTAACAGGATTAGCAGAGCGAGGTAT
GTAGGCGGTGCTACAGAGTTCTTGAAGTGGTGGCCTAACTACGGCTACACTAGAAGAACAGTATTTGGTA
TCTGCGCTCTGCTGAAGCCAGTTACCTTCGGAAAAAGAGTTGGTAGCTCTTGATCCGGCAAACAAACCAC
CGCTGGTAGCGGTGGTTTTTTTGTTTGCAAGCAGCAGATTACGCGCAGAAAAAAAGGATCTCAAGAAGAT
CCTTTGATCTTTTCTACGGGGTCTGACGCTCAGTGGAACGAAAACTCACGTTAAGGGATTTTGGTCATGA
GATTATCAAAAAGGATCTTCACCTAGATCCTTTTAAATTAAAAATGAAGTTTTAAATCAATCTAAAGTAT
ATATGAGTAAACTTGGTCTGACAGTTACCAATGCTTAATCAGTGAGGCACCTATCTCAGCGATCTGTCTA
TTTCGTTCATCCATAGTTGCCTGACTCCCCGTCGTGTAGATAACTACGATACGGGAGGGCTTACCATCTG
GCCCCAGTGCTGCAATGATACCGCGAGACCCACGCTCACCGGCTCCAGATTTATCAGCAATAAACCAGCC
AGCCGGAAGGGCCGAGCGCAGAAGTGGTCCTGCAACTTTATCCGCCTCCATCCAGTCTATTAATTGTTGC
CGGGAAGCTAGAGTAAGTAGTTCGCCAGTTAATAGTTTGCGCAACGTTGTTGCCATTGCTACAGGCATCG
TGGTGTCACGCTCGTCGTTTGGTATGGCTTCATTCAGCTCCGGTTCCCAACGATCAAGGCGAGTTACATG
ATCCCCCATGTTGTGCAAAAAAGCGGTTAGCTCCTTCGGTCCTCCGATCGTTGTCAGAAGTAAGTTGGCC
GCAGTGTTATCACTCATGGTTATGGCAGCACTGCATAATTCTCTTACTGTCATGCCATCCGTAAGATGCT
TTTCTGTGACTGGTGAGTACTCAACCAAGTCATTCTGAGAATAGTGTATGCGGCGACCGAGTTGCTCTTG
CCCGGCGTCAATACGGGATAATACCGCGCCACATAGCAGAACTTTAAAAGTGCTCATCATTGGAAAACGT
TCTTCGGGGCGAAAACTCTCAAGGATCTTACCGCTGTTGAGATCCAGTTCGATGTAACCCACTCGTGCAC
CCAACTGATCTTCAGCATCTTTTACTTTCACCAGCGTTTCTGGGTGAGCAAAAACAGGAAGGCAAAATGC
CGCAAAAAAGGGAATAAGGGCGACACGGAAATGTTGAATACTCATACTCTTCCTTTTTCAATATTATTGA
AGCATTTATCAGGGTTATTGTCTCATGAGCGGATACATATTTGAATGTATTTAGAAAAATAAACAAATAG
GGGTTCCGCGCACATTTCCCCGAAAAGTGCCACCTGACGTCTAAGAAACCATTATTATCATGACATTAAC
CTATAAAAATAGGCGTATCACGAGGCCCTTTCGTC
Features (pLannotate 1.2.2; 12 found; start..end, strand, type, name):
    137..236     +  misc_feature   bom (fragment): basis of mobility region from pBR322
    242..396     -  CDS            lacZα (fragment): LacZα fragment of β-galactosidase; lacZ fragment
    420..438     +  promoter       T7 promoter: promoter for bacteriophage T7 RNA polymerase
    618..803     +  CDS            rps17e: RS17E_METTH - Experimental evidence at protein level: Swiss-Prot protein existence level 1. From Methanothermobacter thermautotrophicus (strain ATCC 29096 / DSM 1053 / JCM 10044 / NBRC 100330 / Delta H) (Methanobacterium thermoautotrophicum).
    848..864     -  protein_bind   lac operator: The lac repressor binds to the lac operator to inhibit transcription in E. coli. This inhibition can be relieved by adding lactose or isopropyl-β-D-thiogalactopyranoside (IPTG). lac repressor encoded by lacI
    872..902     -  promoter       lac promoter: promoter for the E. coli lac operon
    917..938     -  protein_bind   CAP binding site: CAP binding activates transcription in the presence of cAMP. E. coli catabolite activator protein
    951..1043    -  CDS            lacI (fragment): lac repressor; lacI; The lac repressor binds to the lac operator to inhibit transcription in E. coli. This inhibition can be relieved by adding lactose or isopropyl-β-D-thiogalactopyranoside (IPTG).
   1226..1814    -  rep_origin     ori: high-copy-number ColE1/pMB1/pBR322/pUC origin of replication
   1985..2845    -  CDS            AmpR: β-lactamase; bla; confers resistance to ampicillin, carbenicillin, and related antibiotics
   2846..2950    -  promoter       AmpR promoter: bla
   3045..35      +  CDS            rop (fragment) (across the origin): Rop protein, which maintains plasmids at low copy number; rop
