>Addgene plasmid #100992 | Rp51a_No_BP-pUC18 | addgene full sequence | sequence record 194334 | Addgene NGS Result
GCGCGTTTCGGTGATGACGGTGAAAACCTCTGACACATGCAGCTCCCGGAGACGGTCACAGCTTGTCTGT
AAGCGGATGCCGGGAGCAGACAAGCCCGTCAGGGCGCGTCAGCGGGTGTTGGCGGGTGTCGGGGCTGGCT
TAACTATGCGGCATCAGAGCAGATTGTACTGAGAGTGCACCATATGCGGTGTGAAATACCGCACAGATGC
GTAAGGAGAAAATACCGCATCAGGCGCCATTCGCCATTCAGGCTGCGCAACTGTTGGGAAGGGCGATCGG
TGCGGGCCTCTTCGCTATTACGCCAGCTGGCGAAAGGGGGATGTGCTGCAAGGCGATTAAGTTGGGTAAC
GCCAGGGTTTTCCCAGTCACGACGTTGTAAAACGACGGCCAGTGCCAAGCTTGATTACGCCAAGCTCTAA
TACGACTCACTATAGGGGAAAGCTAGCTTGGGATCTCGAGACTAGCAATAACAAAATGGTATGTTAATAT
GGACTAAAGGAGGCTTTTAAGGACACGTAATATTGAGTCGACCGTGTTTTTGATATCAGTAGTTAGTGAA
GTTGAATTGCATTTACAAACTTTTTATTTTGTATTGCTTTTCGTCATTTTAATAGGGTAGAGTTAGAACC
AAGACCGTCAAGCGTGCTTCTAAGGCTTTGATTGAACGTTACTATCCAAAGTTGACTTTGGATTTCCAAA
CCAACAAGAGACTTTGTGATGAAATCGCCACTATCCAATCCAAGAGATTGAGAAACAAGATTGCTGGTTA
CACCACCCATTTGATGAAGAGAATCCAAAAGGGTCGGAATTCGTAATCATGTCATAGCTGTTTCCTGTGT
GAAATTGTTATCCGCTCACAATTCCACACAACATACGAGCCGGAAGCATAAAGTGTAAAGCCTGGGGTGC
CTAATGAGTGAGCTAACTCACATTAATTGCGTTGCGCTCACTGCCCGCTTTCCAGTCGGGAAACCTGTCG
TGCCAGCTGCATTAATGAATCGGCCAACGCGCGGGGAGAGGCGGTTTGCGTATTGGGCGCTCTTCCGCTT
CCTCGCTCACTGACTCGCTGCGCTCGGTCGTTCGGCTGCGGCGAGCGGTATCAGCTCACTCAAAGGCGGT
AATACGGTTATCCACAGAATCAGGGGATAACGCAGGAAAGAACATGTGAGCAAAAGGCCAGCAAAAGGCC
AGGAACCGTAAAAAGGCCGCGTTGCTGGCGTTTTTCCATAGGCTCCGCCCCCCTGACGAGCATCACAAAA
ATCGACGCTCAAGTCAGAGGTGGCGAAACCCGACAGGACTATAAAGATACCAGGCGTTTCCCCCTGGAAG
CTCCCTCGTGCGCTCTCCTGTTCCGACCCTGCCGCTTACCGGATACCTGTCCGCCTTTCTCCCTTCGGGA
AGCGTGGCGCTTTCTCATAGCTCACGCTGTAGGTATCTCAGTTCGGTGTAGGTCGTTCGCTCCAAGCTGG
GCTGTGTGCACGAACCCCCCGTTCAGCCCGACCGCTGCGCCTTATCCGGTAACTATCGTCTTGAGTCCAA
CCCGGTAAGACACGACTTATCGCCACTGGCAGCAGCCACTGGTAACAGGATTAGCAGAGCGAGGTATGTA
GGCGGTGCTACAGAGTTCTTGAAGTGGTGGCCTAACTACGGCTACACTAGAAGAACAGTATTTGGTATCT
GCGCTCTGCTGAAGCCAGTTACCTTCGGAAAAAGAGTTGGTAGCTCTTGATCCGGCAAACAAACCACCGC
TGGTAGCGGTGGTTTTTTTGTTTGCAAGCAGCAGATTACGCGCAGAAAAAAAGGATCTCAAGAAGATCCT
TTGATCTTTTCTACGGGGTCTGACGCTCAGTGGAACGAAAACTCACGTTAAGGGATTTTGGTCATGAGAT
TATCAAAAAGGATCTTCACCTAGATCCTTTTAAATTAAAAATGAAGTTTTAAATCAATCTAAAGTATATA
TGAGTAAACTTGGTCTGACAGTTACCAATGCTTAATCAGTGAGGCACCTATCTCAGCGATCTGTCTATTT
CGTTCATCCATAGTTGCCTGACTCCCCGTCGTGTAGATAACTACGATACGGGAGGGCTTACCATCTGGCC
CCAGTGCTGCAATGATACCGCGAGACCCACGCTCACCGGCTCCAGATTTATCAGCAATAAACCAGCCAGC
CGGAAGGGCCGAGCGCAGAAGTGGTCCTGCAACTTTATCCGCCTCCATCCAGTCTATTAATTGTTGCCGG
GAAGCTAGAGTAAGTAGTTCGCCAGTTAATAGTTTGCGCAACGTTGTTGCCATTGCTACAGGCATCGTGG
TGTCACGCTCGTCGTTTGGTATGGCTTCATTCAGCTCCGGTTCCCAACGATCAAGGCGAGTTACATGATC
CCCCATGTTGTGCAAAAAAGCGGTTAGCTCCTTCGGTCCTCCGATCGTTGTCAGAAGTAAGTTGGCCGCA
GTGTTATCACTCATGGTTATGGCAGCACTGCATAATTCTCTTACTGTCATGCCATCCGTAAGATGCTTTT
CTGTGACTGGTGAGTACTCAACCAAGTCATTCTGAGAATAGTGTATGCGGCGACCGAGTTGCTCTTGCCC
GGCGTCAATACGGGATAATACCGCGCCACATAGCAGAACTTTAAAAGTGCTCATCATTGGAAAACGTTCT
TCGGGGCGAAAACTCTCAAGGATCTTACCGCTGTTGAGATCCAGTTCGATGTAACCCACTCGTGCACCCA
ACTGATCTTCAGCATCTTTTACTTTCACCAGCGTTTCTGGGTGAGCAAAAACAGGAAGGCAAAATGCCGC
AAAAAAGGGAATAAGGGCGACACGGAAATGTTGAATACTCATACTCTTCCTTTTTCAATATTATTGAAGC
ATTTATCAGGGTTATTGTCTCATGAGCGGATACATATTTGAATGTATTTAGAAAAATAAACAAATAGGGG
TTCCGCGCACATTTCCCCGAAAAGTGCCACCTGACGTCTAAGAAACCATTATTATCATGACATTAACCTA
TAAAAATAGGCGTATCACGAGGCCCTTTCGTCTC
Features (pLannotate 1.2.2; 12 found; start..end, strand, type, name):
    135..234     +  misc_feature   bom (fragment): basis of mobility region from pBR322
    240..394     -  CDS            lacZα (fragment): LacZα fragment of β-galactosidase; lacZ fragment
    418..436     +  promoter       T7 promoter: promoter for bacteriophage T7 RNA polymerase
    616..801     +  CDS            rps17e: RS17E_METTH - Experimental evidence at protein level: Swiss-Prot protein existence level 1. From Methanothermobacter thermautotrophicus (strain ATCC 29096 / DSM 1053 / JCM 10044 / NBRC 100330 / Delta H) (Methanobacterium thermoautotrophicum).
    845..861     -  protein_bind   lac operator: The lac repressor binds to the lac operator to inhibit transcription in E. coli. This inhibition can be relieved by adding lactose or isopropyl-β-D-thiogalactopyranoside (IPTG). lac repressor encoded by lacI
    869..899     -  promoter       lac promoter: promoter for the E. coli lac operon
    914..935     -  protein_bind   CAP binding site: CAP binding activates transcription in the presence of cAMP. E. coli catabolite activator protein
    948..1040    -  CDS            lacI (fragment): lac repressor; lacI; The lac repressor binds to the lac operator to inhibit transcription in E. coli. This inhibition can be relieved by adding lactose or isopropyl-β-D-thiogalactopyranoside (IPTG).
   1223..1811    -  rep_origin     ori: high-copy-number ColE1/pMB1/pBR322/pUC origin of replication
   1982..2842    -  CDS            AmpR: β-lactamase; bla; confers resistance to ampicillin, carbenicillin, and related antibiotics
   2843..2947    -  promoter       AmpR promoter: bla
   3042..33      +  CDS            rop (fragment) (across the origin): Rop protein, which maintains plasmids at low copy number; rop
