[The description below was written by a language model from this plasmid's Addgene catalogue record and pLannotate feature annotations shown in this document.]
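Description:
Rp51a_No_BP-pUC18 is a small (about 3 kb) pUC18-based plasmid carrying a model version of the Saccharomyces cerevisiae RP51A (RPS17A) gene in which the intron branch point consensus has been replaced by a scrambled sequence, eliminating the canonical branch site. It is propagated in E. coli through the high-copy ColE1/pUC origin and selected with ampicillin via the β-lactamase gene and its own promoter. Although catalogued as both a bacterial and a yeast expression vector, neither feature table shows a yeast origin, centromere, auxotrophic marker or yeast promoter, so the plasmid appears to be an E. coli cloning and template vector only.

The insert was placed between the HindIII and EcoRI sites of the pUC18 polylinker, interrupting lacZα, whose remaining fragment lies on one side, with the lac promoter, operator and CAP site on the other. A T7 promoter sits directly upstream of the insert and in the same orientation, an arrangement suited to run-off in vitro transcription of the RP51A substrate RNA, though the record does not state this use explicitly. The only annotation within the insert is a short coding segment matched by homology to an archaeal ribosomal protein S17e; this most likely reflects conserved RPS17A exon sequence, not an archaeal gene. The intron and mutated branch point are not annotated.

Given the associated work on spliceosome E complex formation, the construct plausibly serves as a branch-point-deficient pre-mRNA control for testing how branch site recognition contributes to early spliceosome assembly. The depositor and sequencing-derived records differ by one nucleotide in length and show the same features.
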