Addgene plasmid #100992: Rp51a_No_BP-pUC18
Purpose: Contains model Rp51a with a TACTAAC->GTTAGTG BP mutataion
Depositing lab: Aaron Hoskins. Depositing organization: University of Wisconsin, Madison. Publication: Dynamics and consequences of spliceosome E complex formation. Larson JD, Hoskins AA. Elife. 2017 Aug 22;6. pii: 27592. doi: 10.7554/eLife.27592. PubMed 28829039.
Backbone
  Vector backbone: pUC18
  Vector type: Bacterial Expression, Yeast Expression
Growth in bacteria
  Bacterial resistance: Ampicillin, 100 μg/mL
  Growth temperature: 37°C
  Growth strain: DH5alpha
  Copy number: Unknown
Gene/Insert
  Gene/Insert name: RP51A
  Species: S. cerevisiae (budding yeast)
  Mutation: TACTAAC->GTTAGTG BP mutataion
  Entrez Gene: RPS17A (a.k.a. YML024W, RP51A, RPL51A)
  Cloning method: Restriction Enzyme; 5′ cloning site HindIII (unknown if destroyed); 3′ cloning site EcoRI (unknown if destroyed)
  Sequencing primers: 5′ M13 forward; 3′ M13 reverse
Terms and licenses: Academic/Nonprofit Terms; Industry Terms: Not Available to Industry
How to cite: Rp51a_No_BP-pUC18 was a gift from Aaron Hoskins (Addgene plasmid # 100992 ; http://n2t.net/addgene:100992 ; RRID:Addgene_100992)
